Addgene plasmid #120398: pET42b-ABE7.10
Purpose: Expresses ABE7.10-NLS with an N-terminal His Tag (His6) for bacterial expression
Depositing lab: Junjiu Huang. Depositing organization: Sun Yat-Sen University. Publication: Genome-wide profiling of adenine base editor specificity by EndoV-seq. Liang P, Xie X, Zhi S, Sun H, Zhang X, Chen Y, Chen Y, Xiong Y, Ma W, Liu D, Huang J, Songyang Z. Nat Commun. 2019 Jan 8;10(1):67. doi: 10.1038/s41467-018-07988-z. PubMed 30622278.
Backbone
  Vector backbone: pET42b
  Backbone size w/o insert (bp): 5248
  Total vector size (bp): 10570
  Vector type: Bacterial Expression
Growth in bacteria
  Bacterial resistance: Kanamycin, 50 μg/mL
  Growth temperature: 37°C
  Growth strain: DH5alpha
  Copy number: Low Copy
Gene/Insert
  Gene/Insert name: ABE7.10 (alt name: His6-TadA-SGGSSGGS-XTEN-SGGSSGGS-TadA*-SGGSSGGS-XTEN-SGGSSGGS-nCas9-SGGS-NLS)
  Species: Synthetic
  Insert size (bp): 5322
  Mutation: Mammalian codon-optimized
  Promoter: T7
  Tag / fusion protein: His (N terminal on backbone)
  Cloning method: Restriction Enzyme; 5′ cloning site Unknown (unknown if destroyed); 3′ cloning site Unknown (unknown if destroyed)
  Sequencing primers: 5′ TAATACGACTCACTATAGGG; 3′ GCTAGTTATTGCTCAGCGG
Terms and licenses: Academic/Nonprofit Terms; Industry Terms: Not Available to Industry
How to cite: pET42b-ABE7.10 was a gift from Junjiu Huang (Addgene plasmid # 120398 ; http://n2t.net/addgene:120398 ; RRID:Addgene_120398)
