[The description below was written by a language model from this plasmid's Addgene catalogue record and pLannotate feature annotations shown in this document.]
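Description:
pET42b-ABE7.10 is a bacterial expression plasmid of about 10.6 kb, built on the pET42b backbone, for producing the adenine base editor ABE7.10 as a recombinant protein in E. coli. It is selected with kanamycin through an aph(3')-Ia resistance gene. Replication depends on a ColE1/pBR322-type origin accompanied by the rop gene and bom region, consistent with the low copy number recorded for it. An f1 origin is also present. The short tetracycline-resistance fragments and the small SET1-like match near the terminator appear to be backbone remnants rather than functional parts.

The roughly 5.3 kb synthetic insert is described as mammalian codon-optimized and encodes a single fusion protein. An N-terminal His6 tag is followed by wild-type E. coli TadA, which is joined through a flexible SGGS/XTEN linker to an evolved TadA* deaminase. A second linker of the same type connects TadA* to the Streptococcus pyogenes Cas9 D10A nickase, and a C-terminal nuclear localization signal completes the protein. The feature table agrees with this layout, showing two tandem tadA-derived coding regions upstream of the Cas9(D10A) sequence. In this editor, guide-RNA-directed Cas9 binding exposes single-stranded DNA, where the TadA pair deaminates adenine to inosine, while the nickase cuts the unedited strand to favour an A•T to G•C outcome.

Expression is driven by a T7 promoter with an adjacent lac operator and the T7 gene 10 ribosome binding site, and it ends at the T7 terminator. The plasmid-borne lacI gene supplies repressor, so transcription is IPTG-inducible in hosts that provide T7 RNA polymerase. The His tag allows affinity purification of the editor. The associated publication concerns genome-wide profiling of adenine base editor specificity, which suggests the purified protein was used in in vitro assays of that kind.
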