Features (pLannotate 1.2.2; 20 found; start..end, strand, type, name):
     61..79      +  promoter       T7 promoter: promoter for bacteriophage T7 RNA polymerase
     80..104     +  protein_bind   lac operator: The lac repressor binds to the lac operator to inhibit transcription in E. coli. This inhibition can be relieved by adding lactose or isopropyl-β-D-thiogalactopyranoside (IPTG). lac repressor encoded by lacI
    119..141     +  RBS            RBS: efficient ribosome binding site from bacteriophage T7 gene 10 (Olins and Rangwala, 1989)
    178..654     +  CDS            tadA: TADA_ECOLI - Also known as yfhC. Experimental evidence at protein level: Swiss-Prot protein existence level 1. Catalyzes the deamination of adenosine to inosine at the wobble position 34 of tRNA(Arg2). Essential for cell viability. From Escherichia coli (strain K12).
    775..1266    +  CDS            tadA: TADA_ECOLI - Also known as yfhC. Experimental evidence at protein level: Swiss-Prot protein existence level 1. Catalyzes the deamination of adenosine to inosine at the wobble position 34 of tRNA(Arg2). Essential for cell viability. From Escherichia coli (strain K12).
   1366..5467    +  CDS            Cas9(D10A) (fragment): nickase mutant of the Cas9 endonuclease from the Streptococcus pyogenes Type II CRISPR/Cas system generates RNA-guided single strand nicks in DNA due to the D10A mutation in the RuvC catalytic domain
   5528..5571    +  CDS            SET1 (fragment): solubility-enhancement tag derived from T7 phage gene 10B
   5579..5626    +  terminator     T7 terminator: transcription terminator for bacteriophage T7 RNA polymerase
   5663..6118    +  rep_origin     f1 ori (sequence partly withheld): f1 bacteriophage origin of replication; arrow indicates direction of (+) strand synthesis
   6144..6201    +  promoter       AmpR promoter (fragment): bla
   6210..7025    -  CDS            KanR: aminoglycoside phosphotransferase; aph(3')-Ia; confers resistance to kanamycin in bacteria or G418 (Geneticin®) in eukaryotes
   7147..7735    +  rep_origin     ori: high-copy-number ColE1/pMB1/pBR322/pUC origin of replication
   7921..8060    -  misc_feature   bom: basis of mobility region from pBR322
   8162..8353    -  CDS            rop: Rop protein, which maintains plasmids at low copy number; rop
   8370..8750    +  CDS            YPB1_ECOLX: Protein predicted: Swiss-Prot protein existence level 4. From Escherichia coli.
   8822..9113    -  CDS            TcR (fragment): tetracycline efflux protein; tet; confers resistance to tetracycline
   9128..9149    -  protein_bind   CAP binding site: CAP binding activates transcription in the presence of cAMP. E. coli catabolite activator protein
   9162..10244   -  CDS            lacI: lac repressor; lacI; The lac repressor binds to the lac operator to inhibit transcription in E. coli. This inhibition can be relieved by adding lactose or isopropyl-β-D-thiogalactopyranoside (IPTG).
  10245..10322   -  promoter       lacI promoter: lacI
  10330..39      -  CDS            TcR (fragment) (across the origin): tetracycline efflux protein; tet; confers resistance to tetracycline
>Addgene plasmid #120398 | pET42b-ABE7.10 | addgene full sequence | sequence record 242707 | Addgene NGS Result
CCGGTGATGCCGGCCACGATGCGTCCGGCGTAGAGGATCGAGATCTCGATCCCGCGAAATTAATACGACT
CACTATAGGGGAATTGTGAGCGGATAACAATTCCCCTCTAGAAATAATTTTGTTTAACTTTAAGAAGGAG
ATATACCATGGGCAGCAGTCATCATCATCACCATCACTCGGAGGTTGAATTCTCCCACGAGTATTGGATG
CGGCACGCTCTTACGTTAGCAAAACGCGCGTGGGACGAGCGTGAAGTACCGGTAGGCGCCGTGTTAGTGC
ATAATAACCGGGTCATTGGTGAAGGATGGAATCGGCCGATCGGGAGACACGATCCGACAGCACATGCTGA
GATTATGGCTTTACGGCAAGGAGGACTGGTTATGCAGAACTACCGGTTGATTGATGCTACACTGTACGTA
ACCTTAGAACCATGTGTGATGTGTGCTGGAGCCATGATACATTCCCGCATCGGAAGAGTGGTTTTTGGGG
CTCGTGATGCAAAAACTGGCGCCGCCGGAAGTCTTATGGACGTGTTACATCATCCAGGCATGAATCATCG
GGTCGAGATTACAGAGGGCATTTTGGCAGATGAATGTGCTGCATTGCTTAGTGATTTCTTCCGCATGCGG
AGACAGGAAATCAAAGCCCAAAAAAAAGCTCAAAGTAGTACTGATAGTGGTGGATCCAGTGGAGGCTCGT
CAGGCTCTGAAACGCCTGGCACATCAGAATCGGCAACGCCAGAGTCGTCAGGAGGTTCCTCAGGTGGATC
TTCGGAGGTCGAGTTTTCACATGAGTATTGGATGCGTCATGCCTTGACGTTGGCGAAACGGGCGCGCGAT
GAGCGTGAGGTGCCCGTGGGAGCGGTGTTGGTACTGAATAACCGGGTTATAGGGGAAGGATGGAACCGGG
CTATTGGGTTACACGACCCAACGGCGCACGCCGAGATAATGGCACTGCGCCAAGGGGGCTTAGTTATGCA
GAATTATCGCCTTATCGATGCTACACTGTATGTAACCTTTGAACCCTGCGTAATGTGTGCGGGGGCTATG
ATCCACTCGAGAATAGGGCGCGTGGTATTCGGCGTACGCAACGCTAAAACCGGGGCTGCGGGCTCGTTGA
TGGATGTTCTGCACTACCCCGGAATGAATCACAGAGTAGAGATCACGGAGGGAATTTTGGCCGACGAATG
TGCAGCTTTACTGTGCTACTTTTTTCGGATGCCGCGGCAAGTCTTCAACGCACAGAAGAAGGCTCAATCT
TCCACTGACTCAGGTGGCTCGAGTGGTGGGAGTAGCGGATCTGAGACGCCAGGCACATCAGAGAGTGCAA
CCCCCGAGTCATCGGGTGGGAGTTCCGGCGGATCTGATAAGAAATACTCAATAGGCTTAGCTATCGGCAC
AAATAGCGTCGGATGGGCGGTGATCACTGATGAATATAAGGTTCCGTCTAAAAAGTTCAAGGTTCTGGGA
AATACAGACCGCCACAGTATCAAAAAAAATCTTATAGGGGCTCTTTTATTTGACAGTGGAGAGACAGCGG
AAGCGACTCGTCTCAAACGGACAGCTCGTAGAAGGTATACACGTCGGAAGAATCGTATTTGTTATCTACA
GGAGATTTTTTCAAATGAGATGGCGAAAGTAGATGATAGTTTCTTTCATCGACTTGAAGAGTCTTTTTTG
GTGGAAGAAGACAAGAAGCATGAACGTCATCCTATTTTTGGAAATATAGTAGATGAAGTTGCTTATCATG
AGAAATATCCAACTATCTATCATCTGCGAAAAAAATTGGTAGATTCTACTGATAAAGCGGATTTGCGCTT
AATCTATTTGGCCTTAGCGCATATGATTAAGTTTCGTGGTCATTTTTTGATTGAGGGAGATTTAAATCCT
GATAATAGTGATGTGGACAAACTATTTATCCAGTTGGTACAAACCTACAATCAATTATTTGAAGAAAACC
CTATTAACGCAAGTGGAGTAGATGCTAAAGCGATTCTTTCTGCACGATTGAGTAAATCAAGACGATTAGA
AAATCTCATTGCTCAGCTCCCCGGTGAGAAGAAAAATGGCTTATTTGGGAATCTCATTGCTTTGTCATTG
GGTTTGACCCCTAATTTTAAATCAAATTTTGATTTGGCAGAAGATGCTAAATTACAGCTTTCAAAAGATA
CTTACGATGATGATTTAGATAATTTATTGGCGCAAATTGGAGATCAATATGCTGATTTGTTTTTGGCAGC
TAAGAATTTATCAGATGCTATTTTACTTTCAGATATCCTAAGAGTAAATACTGAAATAACTAAGGCTCCC
CTATCAGCTTCAATGATTAAACGCTACGATGAACATCATCAAGACTTGACTCTTTTAAAAGCTTTAGTTC
GACAACAACTTCCAGAAAAGTATAAAGAAATCTTTTTTGATCAATCAAAAAACGGATATGCAGGTTATAT
TGATGGGGGAGCTAGCCAAGAAGAATTTTATAAATTTATCAAACCAATTTTAGAAAAAATGGATGGTACT
GAGGAATTATTGGTGAAACTAAATCGTGAAGATTTGCTGCGCAAGCAACGGACCTTTGACAACGGCTCTA
TTCCCCATCAAATTCACTTGGGTGAGCTGCATGCTATTTTGAGAAGACAAGAAGACTTTTATCCATTTTT
AAAAGACAATCGTGAGAAGATTGAAAAAATCTTGACTTTTCGAATTCCTTATTATGTTGGTCCATTGGCG
CGTGGCAATAGTCGTTTTGCATGGATGACTCGGAAGTCTGAAGAAACAATTACCCCATGGAATTTTGAAG
AAGTTGTCGATAAAGGTGCTTCAGCTCAATCATTTATTGAACGCATGACAAACTTTGATAAAAATCTTCC
AAATGAAAAAGTACTACCAAAACATAGTTTGCTTTATGAGTATTTTACGGTTTATAACGAATTGACAAAG
GTCAAATATGTTACTGAAGGAATGCGAAAACCAGCATTTCTTTCAGGTGAACAGAAGAAAGCCATTGTTG
ATTTACTCTTCAAAACAAATCGAAAAGTAACCGTTAAGCAATTAAAAGAAGATTATTTCAAAAAAATAGA
ATGTTTTGATAGTGTTGAAATTTCAGGAGTTGAAGATAGATTTAATGCTTCATTAGGTACCTACCATGAT
TTGCTAAAAATTATTAAAGATAAAGATTTTTTGGATAATGAAGAAAATGAAGATATCTTAGAGGATATTG
TTTTAACATTGACCTTATTTGAAGATAGGGAGATGATTGAGGAAAGACTTAAAACATATGCTCACCTCTT
TGATGATAAGGTGATGAAACAGCTTAAACGTCGCCGTTATACTGGTTGGGGACGTTTGTCTCGAAAATTG
ATTAATGGTATTAGGGATAAGCAATCTGGCAAAACAATATTAGATTTTTTGAAATCAGATGGTTTTGCCA
ATCGCAATTTTATGCAGCTGATCCATGATGATAGTTTGACATTTAAAGAAGACATTCAAAAAGCACAAGT
GTCTGGACAAGGCGATAGTTTACATGAACATATTGCAAATTTAGCTGGTAGCCCTGCTATTAAAAAAGGT
ATTTTACAGACTGTAAAAGTTGTTGATGAATTGGTCAAAGTAATGGGGCGGCATAAGCCAGAAAATATCG
TTATTGAAATGGCACGTGAAAATCAGACAACTCAAAAGGGCCAGAAAAATTCGCGAGAGCGTATGAAACG
AATCGAAGAAGGTATCAAAGAATTAGGAAGTCAGATTCTTAAAGAGCATCCTGTTGAAAATACTCAATTG
CAAAATGAAAAGCTCTATCTCTATTATCTCCAAAATGGAAGAGACATGTATGTGGACCAAGAATTAGATA
TTAATCGTTTAAGTGATTATGATGTCGATCACATTGTTCCACAAAGTTTCCTTAAAGACGATTCAATAGA
CAATAAGGTCTTAACGCGTTCTGATAAAAATCGTGGTAAATCGGATAACGTTCCAAGTGAAGAAGTAGTC
AAAAAGATGAAAAACTATTGGAGACAACTTCTAAACGCCAAGTTAATCACTCAACGTAAGTTTGATAATT
TAACGAAAGCTGAACGTGGAGGTTTGAGTGAACTTGATAAAGCTGGTTTTATCAAACGCCAATTGGTTGA
AACTCGCCAAATCACTAAGCATGTGGCACAAATTTTGGATAGTCGCATGAATACTAAATACGATGAAAAT
GATAAACTTATTCGAGAGGTTAAAGTGATTACCTTAAAATCTAAATTAGTTTCTGACTTCCGAAAAGATT
TCCAATTCTATAAAGTACGTGAGATTAACAATTACCATCATGCCCATGATGCGTATCTAAATGCCGTCGT
TGGAACTGCTTTGATTAAGAAATATCCAAAACTTGAATCGGAGTTTGTCTATGGTGATTATAAAGTTTAT
GATGTTCGTAAAATGATTGCTAAGTCTGAGCAAGAAATAGGCAAAGCAACCGCAAAATATTTCTTTTACT
CTAATATCATGAACTTCTTCAAAACAGAAATTACACTTGCAAATGGAGAGATTCGCAAACGCCCTCTAAT
CGAAACTAATGGGGAAACTGGAGAAATTGTCTGGGATAAAGGGCGAGATTTTGCCACAGTGCGCAAAGTA
TTGTCCATGCCCCAAGTCAATATTGTCAAGAAAACAGAAGTACAGACAGGCGGATTCTCCAAGGAGTCAA
TTTTACCAAAAAGAAATTCGGACAAGCTTATTGCTCGTAAAAAAGACTGGGATCCAAAAAAATATGGTGG
TTTTGATAGTCCAACGGTAGCTTATTCAGTCCTAGTTGTTGCTAAGGTGGAAAAAGGGAAATCGAAGAAG
TTAAAATCCGTTAAAGAGTTACTAGGGATCACAATTATGGAAAGAAGTTCCTTTGAAAAAAATCCGATTG
ACTTTTTAGAAGCTAAAGGATATAAGGAAGTTAAAAAAGACTTAATCATTAAACTACCTAAATATAGTCT
TTTTGAGTTAGAAAACGGTCGTAAACGGATGCTGGCTAGTGCCGGAGAATTACAAAAAGGAAATGAGCTG
GCTCTGCCAAGCAAATATGTGAATTTTTTATATTTAGCTAGTCATTATGAAAAGTTGAAGGGTAGTCCAG
AAGATAACGAACAAAAACAATTGTTTGTGGAGCAGCATAAGCATTATTTAGATGAGATTATTGAGCAAAT
CAGTGAATTTTCTAAGCGTGTTATTTTAGCAGATGCCAATTTAGATAAAGTTCTTAGTGCATATAACAAA
CATAGAGACAAACCAATACGTGAACAAGCAGAAAATATTATTCATTTATTTACGTTGACGAATCTTGGAG
CTCCCGCTGCTTTTAAATATTTTGATACAACAATTGATCGTAAACGATATACGTCTACAAAAGAAGTTTT
AGATGCCACTCTTATCCATCAATCCATCACTGGTCTTTATGAAACACGCATTGATTTGAGTCAGCTAGGA
GGTGACTCTGGCGGGTCTCCCAAGAAGAAGAGGAAAGTCTAATAATTGATTAATACCTAGGCTGCTAAAC
AAAGCCCGAAAGGAAGCTGAGTTGGCTGCTGCCACCGCTGAGCAATAACTAGCATAACCCCTTGGGGCCT
CTAAACGGGTCTTGAGGGGTTTTTTGCTGAAAGGAGGAACTATATCCGGATTGGCGAATGGG
[124 nt withheld, positions 5663-5786]
C
[91 nt withheld, positions 5788-5878]
A
[49 nt withheld, positions 5880-5928]
CCTTTGACGTTGGAGTCCACGTTCTTT
[37 nt withheld, positions 5956-5992]
ACCATATCTCGGTCTATTCTTTTGATTTATAAGGGATTTTGCCGATTTCGGCCTATTGGTTAAAAAATGA
GCTGATTTAACAAAAATTTAACGCGAATTTTAACAAAATATTAACGCTTACAATTTAGGTGGCACTTTTC
GGGGAAATGTGCGCGGAACCCCTATTTGTTTATTTTTCTAAATACATTCAAATATGTATCCGCTCATGAA
TTAATTCTTAGAAAAACTCATCGAGCATCAAATGAAACTGCAATTTATTCATATCAGGATTATCAATACC
ATATTTTTGAAAAAGCCGTTTCTGTAATGAAGGAGAAAACTCACCGAGGCAGTTCCATAGGATGGCAAGA
TCCTGGTATCGGTCTGCGATTCCGACTCGTCCAACATCAATACAACCTATTAATTTCCCCTCGTCAAAAA
TAAGGTTATCAAGTGAGAAATCACCATGAGTGACGACTGAATCCGGTGAGAATGGCAAAAGTTTATGCAT
TTCTTTCCAGACTTGTTCAACAGGCCAGCCATTACGCTCGTCATCAAAATCACTCGCATCAACCAAACCG
TTATTCATTCGTGATTGCGCCTGAGCGAGACGAAATACGCGATCGCTGTTAAAAGGACAATTACAAACAG
GAATCGAATGCAACCGGCGCAGGAACACTGCCAGCGCATCAACAATATTTTCACCTGAATCAGGATATTC
TTCTAATACCTGGAATGCTGTTTTCCCGGGGATCGCAGTGGTGAGTAACCATGCATCATCAGGAGTACGG
ATAAAATGCTTGATGGTCGGAAGAGGCATAAATTCCGTCAGCCAGTTTAGTCTGACCATCTCATCTGTAA
CATCATTGGCAACGCTACCTTTGCCATGTTTCAGAAACAACTCTGGCGCATCGGGCTTCCCATACAATCG
ATAGATTGTCGCACCTGATTGCCCGACATTATCGCGAGCCCATTTATACCCATATAAATCAGCATCCATG
TTGGAATTTAATCGCGGCCTAGAGCAAGACGTTTCCCGTTGAATATGGCTCATAACACCCCTTGTATTAC
TGTTTATGTAAGCAGACAGTTTTATTGTTCATGACCAAAATCCCTTAACGTGAGTTTTCGTTCCACTGAG
CGTCAGACCCCGTAGAAAAGATCAAAGGATCTTCTTGAGATCCTTTTTTTCTGCGCGTAATCTGCTGATT
GCAAACAAAAAAACCACCGCTACCAGCGGTGGTTTGTTTGCCGGATCAAGAGCTACCAACTCTTTTTCCG
AAGGTAACTGGCTTCAGCAGAGCGCAGATACCAAATACTGTCCTTCTAGTGTAGCCGTAGTTAGGCCACC
ACTTCAAGAACTCTGTAGCACCGCCTACATACCTCGCTCTGCTAATCATGTTACCAGTGGCTGCTGCCAG
TGGCGATAAGTCGTGTCTTACCGGGTTGGACTCAAGACGATAGTTACCGGATAAGGCGCAGCGGTCGGGC
TGAACGGGGGGTTCGTGCACACAGCCAAGCTTGGAGCGAACGACCTACACCGAACTGAGATACCTACAGC
GTGAGCTATGAGAAAGCGCCACGCTTCCCGAAGGGAGAAAGGCGGACAGGTATCCGGTAAGCGGCAGGGT
CGGAACAGGAGAGCGCACGAGGGAGCTTCCAGGGGGAAACGCCTGGTATCTTTATAGTCCTGTCGGGTTT
CGCCACCTCTGACTTGAGCGTCGATTTTTGTGATGCTCGTCAGGGGGGCGGAGCCTATGGAAAAACGCCA
GCAACGCGGCCTTTTTACGGTTCCTGGCCTTTTGCTGGCCTTTTGCTCACATGTTCTTTCCTGCGTTATC
CCCTGATTCTGTGGATAACCGTATTACCGCCTTTGAGTGAGCTGATACCGCTCGCCGCAGCCGAACGACC
GAGCGCAGCGAGTCAGTGAGCGAGGAAGCGGAAGAGCGCCTGATGCGGTATTTTCTCCTTACGCATCTGT
GCGGTATTTCACACCGCAATGGTGCACTCTCAGTACAATCTGCTCTGATGCCGCATAGTTAAGCCAGTAT
ACACTCCGCTATCGCTACGTGACTGGGTCATGGCTGCGCCCCGACACCCGCCAACACCCGCTGACGCGCC
CTGACGGGCTTGTCTGCTCCCGGCATCCGCTTACAGACAAGCTGTGACCGTCTCCGGGAGCTGCATGTGT
CAGAGGTTTTCACCGTCATCACCGAAACGCGCGAGGCAGCTGCGGTAAAGCTCATAAGCGTGGTCGTGAA
GCGATTCACAGATGTCTGCCTGTTCATCCGCGTCCAGCTCGTTGAGTTTCTCCAGAAGCGTTAATGTCTG
GCTTCTGATAAAGCGGGCCATGTTAAGGGCGGTTTTTTCCTGTTTGGTCACTGATGCCTCCGTGTAAGGG
GGATTTCTGTTCATGGGGGTAATGATACCGATGAAACGAGAGAGGATGCTCACGATACGGGTTACTGATG
ATGAACATGCCCGGTTACTGGAACGTTGTGAGGGTAAACAACTGGCGGTATGGATGCGGCGGGACCAGAG
AAAAATCACTCAGGGTCAATGCCAGCGCTTCGTTAATACAGATGTAGGTGTTCCACAGGGTAGCCAGCAG
CATCCTGCGATGCAGATCCGGAACATAATGGTGCAGGGCGCTGACTTCCGCGTTTCCAGACTTTACGAAA
CACGGAAACCGAAGACCATTCATGTTGTTGCTCAGGTCGCAGACGTTTTGCAGCAGCAGTCGCTTCACGT
TCGCTCGCGTATCGGTGATTCATTCTGCTAACCAGTAAGGCAACCCCGCCAGCCTAGCCGGGTCCTCAAC
GACAGGAGCACGATCATGCGCACCCGTGGGGCCGCCATGCCGGCGATAATGGCCTGCTTCTCGCCGAAAC
GTTTGGTGGCGGGACCAGTGACGAAGGCTTGAGCGAGGGAGTGCAAGATTCCGAATACCGCAAGCGACAG
GCCGATCATCGTCGCGCTCCAGCGAAAGCGGTCCTCGCCGAAAATGACCCAGAGCGCTGCCGGCACCTGT
CCTACGAGTTGCATGATAAAGAAGACAGTCATAAGTGCGGCGACGATAGTCATGCCCCGCGCCCACCGGA
AGGAGCTGACTGGGTTGAAGGCTCTCAAGGGCATCGGTCGAGATCCCGGTGCCTAATGAGTGAGCTAACT
TACATTAATTGCGTTGCGCTCACTGCCAGCTTTCCAGTCGGGAAACCTGTCGTGCCAGCTGCATTAATGA
ATCGGCCAACGCGCGGGGAGAGGCGGTTTGCGTATTGGGCGCCAGGGTGGTTTTTCTTTTCACCAGTGAG
ACGGGCAACAGCTGATTGCCCTTCACCGCCTGGCCCTGAGAGAGTTGCAGCAAGCGGTCCACGCTGGTTT
GCCCCAGCAGGCGAAAATCCTGTTTGATGGTGGTTAACGGCGGGATATAACATGAGCTGTCTTCGGTATC
GTCGTATCCCACTACCGAGATATCCGCACCAACGCGCAGCCCGGACTCGGTAATGGCGCGCATTGCGCCC
AGCGCCATCTGATCGTTGGCAACCAGCATCGCAGTGGGAACGATGCCCTCATTCAGCATTTGCATGGTTT
GTTGAAAACCGGACATGGCACTCCAGTCGCCTTCCCGTTCCGCTATCGGCTGAATTTGATTGCGAGTGAG
ATATTTATGCCAGCCAGCCAGACGCAGACGCGCCGAGACAGAACTTAATGGGCCCGCTAACAGCGCGATT
TGCTGGTGACCCAATGCGACCAGATGCTCCACGCCCAGTCGCGTACCGTCTTCATGGGAGAAAATAATAC
TGTTGATGGGTGTCTGGTCAGAGACATCAAGAAATAACGCCGGAACATTAGTGCAGGCAGCTTCCACAGC
AATGGCATCCTGGTCATCCAGCGGATAGTTAATGATCAGCCCACTGACGCGTTGCGCGAGAAGATTGTGC
ACCGCCGCTTTACAGGCTTCGACGCCGCTTCGTTCTACCATCGACACCACCACGCTGGCACCCAGTTGAT
CGGCGCGAGATTTAATCGCCGCGACAATTTGCGACGGCGCGTGCAGGGCCAGACTGGAGGTGGCAACGCC
AATCAGCAACAACTGTTTGCCCGCCAGTTGTTGTGCCACGCGGTTGGGAATGTAATTCAGCTCCGCCATC
GCCGCTTCCACTTTTTCCCGCGTTTTCGCAGAAACGTGGCTGGCATGGTTCACCACGCGGGAAACGGTCT
GATAAGAGACACCGGCATACTCTGCGACATCGTATAACGTTACTGGTTTCACATTCACCACCCTGAATTG
ACTCTCTTCCGGGCGCTATCATGCCATACCGCGAAAGGTTTTGCGCCATTCGATGGTGTCCGGGATCTCG
ACGCTCTCCCTTATGCGACTCCTGCATTAGGAAGCAGCCCAGTAGTAGGTTGAGGCCGTTGAGCACCGCC
GCCGCAAGGAATGGTGCATGCAAGGAGATGGCGCCCAACAGTCCCCCGGCCACGGGGCCTGCCACCATAC
CCACGCCGAAACAAGCGCTCATGAGCCCAAAGTGGCGAGCCCGATCTTCCCCATCGGTGATGTCGGCGAT
ATAGGCGCCAGCAACCGCACCTGTGGCG
